>Addgene plasmid #193009 | pGEM-T-Easy-Zic4 | addgene full sequence | sequence record 378765 | Addgene NGS Result
GGGCGAATTGGGCCCGACGTCGCATGCTCCCGGCCGCCATGGCGGCCGCGGGAATTCGATTATGCCGATC
ACAATGTCTCAGATCACGTTGCTTCACCTCCTGGGATTTTTAATGCACATTCTGCCATGATGAGTCCATC
TCAGGCTGTAGGAAGTGTAGGTACGTACGCTTCACGTTCATCTAGTCAAAGTGAATACCAACATTCTTCT
GGAGTCGGAAATTCTGATTTTATGAATGGATATAAAACAATACACGAGGAACCACCAATATTAACTGCAG
CACAGCCAACTCATTCAATACCAACTATGATGAATGACACAAATACGCATGCTGGGAGAACACATTGTAT
GTTTGCTAGTGGTGCACTGCATCATAATACTGAAATAAACTCACGATTTCACTCTAATTTGAATCAAAAT
CACGGATATTCTTCTAACCCAAGTACCCCTTCGTCTTTTTATCCTCTATCCCATCACGAATTATCGCACA
ACAGCCACTATCCTGGAAAATACCCAAAGCACGATTATGCAAGTGACGTTAAGCCAGCATACAACTATCA
GCCACTAAATTCATCTTACGAATACTACGGAAGCCCACAGTACGGATACTCAAATCTTCAACCTCATAAC
AGTTTTCGGCAACCTCTTAATCAAGTTATATCATGCATGTGGCAAGATCAAACCACAAAAGGAAAACCGT
GCGGAAAACAGTTTTTTGTTATGATGGACATAGTGCAGCATTTAGCTGAAGATCACGTGGGCTTAAATGA
CTCGACAGAACATATATGTTATTGGAAAGATTGCCCACGAGCAGGACTTGCTTTCAAAGCTAAATATAAA
CTTATTAATCACCTAAGAGTACACACAGGTGAAAAACCTTTTCCATGTCCATTCCCAGGATGTGGCAAAC
TATTTGCAAGATCGGAAAATTTAAAGATACATAAGCGAACGCACACCGGTGAAAGACCGTTTGTGTGTGA
ATTTACAGGTTGCGGTAGAAGATTTGCAAACTCTTCCGACCGTAAAAAACACAGTCACGTGCATACTTCC
GACAAGCCATATATTTGTAAATACGATGGATGCAATAAAACGTATACACATCCAAGTTCCCTTCGAATCA
CTAGTGAATTCGCGGCCGCCTGCAGGTCGACCATATGGGAGAGCTCCCAACGCGTTGGATGCATAGCTTG
AGTATTCTATAGTGTCACCTAAATAGCTTGGCGTAATCATGGTCATAGCTGTTTCCTGTGTGAAATTGTT
ATCCGCTCACAATTCCACACAACATACGAGCCGGAAGCATAAAGTGTAAAGCCTGGGGTGCCTAATGAGT
GAGCTAACTCACATTAATTGCGTTGCGCTCACTGCCCGCTTTCCAGTCGGGAAACCTGTCGTGCCAGCTG
CATTAATGAATCGGCCAACGCGCGGGGAGAGGCGGTTTGCGTATTGGGCGCTCTTCCGCTTCCTCGCTCA
CTGACTCGCTGCGCTCGGTCGTTCGGCTGCGGCGAGCGGTATCAGCTCACTCAAAGGCGGTAATACGGTT
ATCCACAGAATCAGGGGATAACGCAGGAAAGAACATGTGAGCAAAAGGCCAGCAAAAGGCCAGGAACCGT
AAAAAGGCCGCGTTGCTGGCGTTTTTCCATAGGCTCCGCCCCCCTGACGAGCATCACAAAAATCGACGCT
CAAGTCAGAGGTGGCGAAACCCGACAGGACTATAAAGATACCAGGCGTTTCCCCCTGGAAGCTCCCTCGT
GCGCTCTCCTGTTCCGACCCTGCCGCTTACCGGATACCTGTCCGCCTTTCTCCCTTCGGGAAGCGTGGCG
CTTTCTCATAGCTCACGCTGTAGGTATCTCAGTTCGGTGTAGGTCGTTCGCTCCAAGCTGGGCTGTGTGC
ACGAACCCCCCGTTCAGCCCGACCGCTGCGCCTTATCCGGTAACTATCGTCTTGAGTCCAACCCGGTAAG
ACACGACTTATCGCCACTGGCAGCAGCCACTGGTAACAGGATTAGCAGAGCGAGGTATGTAGGCGGTGCT
ACAGAGTTCTTGAAGTGGTGGCCTAACTACGGCTACACTAGAAGAACAGTATTTGGTATCTGCGCTCTGC
TGAAGCCAGTTACCTTCGGAAAAAGAGTTGGTAGCTCTTGATCCGGCAAACAAACCACCGCTGGTAGCGG
TGGTTTTTTTGTTTGCAAGCAGCAGATTACGCGCAGAAAAAAAGGATCTCAAGAAGATCCTTTGATCTTT
TCTACGGGGTCTGACGCTCAGTGGAACGAAAACTCACGTTAAGGGATTTTGGTCATGAGATTATCAAAAA
GGATCTTCACCTAGATCCTTTTAAATTAAAAATGAAGTTTTAAATCAATCTAAAGTATATATGAGTAAAC
TTGGTCTGACAGTTACCAATGCTTAATCAGTGAGGCACCTATCTCAGCGATCTGTCTATTTCGTTCATCC
ATAGTTGCCTGACTCCCCGTCGTGTAGATAACTACGATACGGGAGGGCTTACCATCTGGCCCCAGTGCTG
CAATGATACCGCGAGACCCACGCTCACCGGCTCCAGATTTATCAGCAATAAACCAGCCAGCCGGAAGGGC
CGAGCGCAGAAGTGGTCCTGCAACTTTATCCGCCTCCATCCAGTCTATTAATTGTTGCCGGGAAGCTAGA
GTAAGTAGTTCGCCAGTTAATAGTTTGCGCAACGTTGTTGCCATTGCTACAGGCATCGTGGTGTCACGCT
CGTCGTTTGGTATGGCTTCATTCAGCTCCGGTTCCCAACGATCAAGGCGAGTTACATGATCCCCCATGTT
GTGCAAAAAAGCGGTTAGCTCCTTCGGTCCTCCGATCGTTGTCAGAAGTAAGTTGGCCGCAGTGTTATCA
CTCATGGTTATGGCAGCACTGCATAATTCTCTTACTGTCATGCCATCCGTAAGATGCTTTTCTGTGACTG
GTGAGTACTCAACCAAGTCATTCTGAGAATAGTGTATGCGGCGACCGAGTTGCTCTTGCCCGGCGTCAAT
ACGGGATAATACCGCGCCACATAGCAGAACTTTAAAAGTGCTCATCATTGGAAAACGTTCTTCGGGGCGA
AAACTCTCAAGGATCTTACCGCTGTTGAGATCCAGTTCGATGTAACCCACTCGTGCACCCAACTGATCTT
CAGCATCTTTTACTTTCACCAGCGTTTCTGGGTGAGCAAAAACAGGAAGGCAAAATGCCGCAAAAAAGGG
AATAAGGGCGACACGGAAATGTTGAATACTCATACTCTTCCTTTTTCAATATTATTGAAGCATTTATCAG
GGTTATTGTCTCATGAGCGGATACATATTTGAATGTATTTAGAAAAATAAACAAATAGGGGTTCCGCGCA
CATTTCCCCGAAAAGTGCCACCTGATGCGGTGTGAAATACCGCACAGATGCGTAAGGAGAAAATACCGCA
TCAGGAAATTGTAAGCGTTAATATTTTGTTAAAATTCGCGTTAAATTTTTGTTAAATCAGCTCATTTTTT
AACCAATAGGCCGAAATCGGCAAAATCCCTTATAAATCAAAAGAATAGACCGAGATAGGGT
[37 nt withheld, positions 3562-3598]
AAAGAACGTGGACTCCAACGTCAAAGG
[49 nt withheld, positions 3626-3674]
T
[91 nt withheld, positions 3676-3766]
G
[124 nt withheld, positions 3768-3891]
CCATTCGCCATTCAGGCTGCGCAACTGTTGGGAAGGGCGATCGGTGCGGGCCTCTTCGCTATTACGCCAG
CTGGCGAAAGGGGGATGTGCTGCAAGGCGATTAAGTTGGGTAACGCCAGGGTTTTCCCAGTCACGACGTT
GTAAAACGACGGCCAGTGAATTGTAATACGACTCACTATA
Features (pLannotate 1.2.2; 14 found; start..end, strand, type, name):
    637..933     +  CDS            Zic4 (fragment): ZIC4_MOUSE - Experimental evidence at protein level: Swiss-Prot protein existence level 1. Binds to DNA. From Mus musculus (Mouse).
   1122..1184    -  CDS            VESPI_VESMG (fragment): Experimental evidence at protein level: Swiss-Prot protein existence level 1. Shows contractile activity on isolated ileum smooth muscle. From Vespa magnifica (Hornet).
   1196..1214    -  promoter       SP6 promoter: promoter for bacteriophage SP6 RNA polymerase
   1256..1272    -  protein_bind   lac operator: The lac repressor binds to the lac operator to inhibit transcription in E. coli. This inhibition can be relieved by adding lactose or isopropyl-β-D-thiogalactopyranoside (IPTG). lac repressor encoded by lacI
   1280..1310    -  promoter       lac promoter: promoter for the E. coli lac operon
   1325..1346    -  protein_bind   CAP binding site: CAP binding activates transcription in the presence of cAMP. E. coli catabolite activator protein
   1359..1451    -  CDS            lacI (fragment): lac repressor; lacI; The lac repressor binds to the lac operator to inhibit transcription in E. coli. This inhibition can be relieved by adding lactose or isopropyl-β-D-thiogalactopyranoside (IPTG).
   1634..2222    -  rep_origin     ori: high-copy-number ColE1/pMB1/pBR322/pUC origin of replication
   2393..3253    -  CDS            AmpR: β-lactamase; bla; confers resistance to ampicillin, carbenicillin, and related antibiotics
   3254..3358    -  promoter       AmpR promoter: bla
   3385..3435    +  misc_feature   bom (fragment): basis of mobility region from pBR322
   3463..3891    -  rep_origin     f1 ori (sequence partly withheld): f1 bacteriophage origin of replication; arrow indicates direction of (+) strand synthesis
   3895..4052    -  CDS            lacZα (fragment): LacZα fragment of β-galactosidase; lacZ fragment
   4055..2       +  promoter       T7 promoter (across the origin): promoter for bacteriophage T7 RNA polymerase
