[The description below was written by a language model from this plasmid's Addgene catalogue record and pLannotate feature annotations shown in this document.]
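Description:
pGEM-T-Easy-Zic4 is a small bacterial cloning plasmid (about 4.1 kb) built on the pGEM-T/pGEM-T Easy backbone and carrying a 1,053 bp fragment of the Hydra Zic4 gene, which encodes a zinc-finger transcription factor. It is maintained in E. coli at high copy through a ColE1/pUC-type origin and selected with ampicillin via the β-lactamase gene and its own promoter. An f1 phage origin is also present, a standard backbone element that allows single-stranded DNA production. The record lists the cloning method as unknown.

The insert sits in the multiple cloning region within the lacZα coding sequence, which accounts for the interrupted lacZα fragment and the adjacent lac promoter, lac operator and CAP binding site; these are remnants of the blue/white screening system rather than elements meant to express Zic4. The functionally important parts are the bacteriophage T7 and SP6 promoters, which flank the insert and face inward from opposite sides. This arrangement allows in vitro run-off transcription of either strand, so that antisense and sense (control) RNA can be made from the same plasmid. Which promoter yields the antisense strand is not stated explicitly in the record. The automated annotation recognises part of the insert through similarity to mouse Zic4, reflecting conservation of the DNA-binding region. The short hornet peptide hit, like the lacI and bom fragments, is most likely an annotation artefact or a backbone remnant.

The stated purpose is to generate riboprobes for in situ hybridisation, to detect Zic4 expression in Hydra tissue.
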