Addgene plasmid #193009: pGEM-T-Easy-Zic4
Purpose: Plasmid to generate an ISH probe for Hydra Zic4
Depositing lab: Brigitte Galliot. Depositing organization: University of Geneva. Publication: The transcription factor Zic4 acts as a transdifferentiation switch. Vogg MC, Ferenc J, Buzgariu WC, Perruchoud C , Papasaikas P, Sanchez PGL, Nuninger C , Delucinge-Vivier C , Rampon C , Beccari L, Vriz S , Vincent S , Galliot B , Tsiairis CD. bioRxiv 2021.12.22.47383 10.1101/2021.12.22.473838.
Backbone
  Vector backbone: pGEM-T
  Vector type: cloning vector
Growth in bacteria
  Bacterial resistance: Ampicillin, 100 μg/mL
  Growth temperature: 37°C
  Growth strain: DH5alpha
  Copy number: High Copy
Gene/Insert
  Gene/Insert name: Hydra Zic4
  Species: Hydra
  Insert size (bp): 1053
  Cloning method: Unknown
Terms and licenses: Academic/Nonprofit Terms; Industry Terms: Not Available to Industry
Depositor comments: Please visit for https://www.biorxiv.org/content/10.1101/2021.12.22.473838v1 bioRxiv preprint.
How to cite: pGEM-T-Easy-Zic4 was a gift from Brigitte Galliot (Addgene plasmid # 193009 ; http://n2t.net/addgene:193009 ; RRID:Addgene_193009)
